>Addgene plasmid #43548 | III-CAGC | depositor partial sequence | sequence record 58813 | III-CAGC sequence 426 bps
CGTCTCGGCTCACCCCAGAGCAGGTCGTGGCGATCGCAAGCCACGACGGAGGAAAGCAAGCCTTGGAAAC
AGTACAGAGGCTGTTGCCTGTGCTGTGCCAAGCGCACGGACTCACCCCAGAGCAGGTCGTGGCAATCGCC
TCCAACATTGGCGGGAAACAGGCACTCGAGACTGTCCAGCGCCTGCTTCCCGTGCTGTGCCAAGCGCACG
GCCTCACCCCAGAGCAGGTCGTGGCAATCGCGAGCAATAACGGCGGAAAACAGGCTTTGGAAACGGTGCA
GAGGCTCCTTCCAGTGCTGTGCCAAGCGCACGGATTAACCCCAGAGCAGGTCGTGGCGATCGCAAGCCAC
GACGGAGGAAAGCAAGCCTTGGAAACAGTACAGAGGCTGTTGCCTGTGCTGTGCCAAGCGCACGGACTCA
GAGACG
