>Addgene plasmid #43548 | III-CAGC | addgene partial sequence | sequence record 61577 | M13-F20 5'-TGTAAAACGACGGCCAGT-3'
TTGGGCGATTGGGCCCTCTGATGCATGCTCGAGCGGCCGCCAGTGTGATGGATATCTGCAGAATTCGCCC
TTGCCGTCCTAGCGCGTCTCGGCTCACCCCAGAGCAGGTCGTGGCGATCGCAAGCCACGACGGAGGAAAG
CAAGCCTTGGAAACAGTACAGAGGCTGTTGCCTGTGCTGTGCCAAGCGCACGGACTCACCCCAGAGCAGG
TCGTGGCAATCGCCTCCAACATTGGCGGGAAACAGGCACTCGAGACTGTCCAGCGCCTGCTTCCCGTGCT
GTGCCAAGCGCACGGCCTCACCCCAGAGCAGGTCGTGGCAATCGCGAGCAATAACGGCGGAAAACAGGCT
TTGGAAACGGTGCAGAGGCTCCTTCCAGTGCTGTGCCAAGCGCACGGATTAACCCCAGAGCAGGTCGTGG
CGATCGCAAGCCACGACGGAGGAAAGCAAGCCTTGGAAACAGTACAGAGGCTGTTGCCTGTGCTGTGCCA
AGCGCACGGACTCAGAGACGTGGGCACAGGAAAGAAGGGCGAATTCCAGCACACTGGCGGCCGTTACTAG
TGGATCCGAGCTCGGTACCAAGCTTGATGCATAGCTTGAGTATTCTATAGTGTCACCTAAATAGCTTGGC
GTAATCATGGTCATAGCTGTTTCCTGTGTGAAATTGTTATCCGCTCACAATTCCACACAACATACGAGCC
GGAAGCATAAAGTGTAAAGCCTGGGGTGCCTAATGAGTGAGCTAACTCACATTAATTGCGTTGCGCTCAC
TGCCCGCTTTCCAGTCGGGAAACCTGTCGTGCCAGCTGCATTAATGAATCGGCCAACGCGCGGGGAGAGG
CGGTTTGCGTATTGGGCGCTCTTCCGCTTCCTCGCTCACTGACTCGCTGCGCTCGGTCGTTCGGCTGCGG
CGAGCGGTATCAGCTCACTCAAAGGCGGTATTACGGTTATCCCCCGATCGG
