[The description below was written by a language model from this plasmid's Addgene catalogue record.]
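Description:
III-CAGC is a bacterial cloning plasmid built on the commercial pCRII-TOPO backbone (about 4 kb without insert), into which a 426 bp synthetic fragment was introduced by TOPO cloning. It is a high-copy plasmid maintained in E. coli and carries both ampicillin and kanamycin resistance, as is characteristic of this backbone, so either or both drugs can be used for selection. The insert is flanked by standard vector priming sites, with T7 on the 5′ side and M13 reverse on the 3′ side used for sequence verification. No feature table accompanies the record, so the origin of replication and other backbone elements are not itemised here.

The insert is named only "III-CAGC" and listed as synthetic; the record does not describe its composition explicitly. The plasmid comes from a TALEN genome-editing system developed for generating human stem cell-based disease models. In that context the name and size suggest a pre-assembled block of four TAL effector repeat modules, specifying the bases C, A, G and C and occupying the third position in a hierarchical assembly scheme, since four repeats of roughly 100 bp each would fit the stated insert length. This interpretation is an inference rather than a recorded fact. The construct has no listed promoter driving the insert, reporter or mammalian expression element. It appears to be a library component, a storage vector from which the fragment is recovered and joined with other modules to build a full-length TALE DNA-binding array in a separate nuclease expression vector, rather than something used directly in cells.
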