Addgene plasmid #43548: III-CAGC
Depositing lab: Chad Cowan & Kiran Musunuru. Depositing organization: Harvard University. Publication: A TALEN Genome-Editing System for Generating Human Stem Cell-Based Disease Models. Ding Q, Lee YK, Schaefer EA, Peters DT, Veres A, Kim K, Kuperwasser N, Motola DL, Meissner TB, Hendriks WT, Trevisan M, Gupta RM, Moisan A, Banks E, Friesen M, Schinzel RT, Xia F, Tang A, Xia Y, Figueroa E, Wann A, Ahfeldt T, Daheron L, Zhang F, Rubin LL, Peng LF, Chung RT, Musunuru K, Cowan CA. Cell Stem Cell. 2012 Dec 12. pii: S1934-5909(12)00645-5. doi: 10.1016/j.stem.2012.11.011. PubMed 23246482.
Backbone
  Vector backbone: pCRII-TOPO
  Backbone manufacturer: Invitrogen
  Backbone size w/o insert (bp): 3973
  Vector type: Bacterial Cloning
Growth in bacteria
  Bacterial resistance: Ampicillin and Kanamycin, 100 & 50 μg/mL
  Growth temperature: 37°C
  Growth strain: Top10
  Copy number: High Copy
Gene/Insert
  Gene/Insert name: III-CAGC
  Species: Synthetic
  Insert size (bp): 426
  Cloning method: TOPO Cloning
  Sequencing primers: 5′ T7; 3′ M13-rev
Terms and licenses: Academic/Nonprofit Terms; Industry Terms: Not Available to Industry
How to cite: III-CAGC was a gift from Chad Cowan & Kiran Musunuru (Addgene plasmid # 43548 ; http://n2t.net/addgene:43548 ; RRID:Addgene_43548)
